Addgene plasmid #25154: DPP3
Purpose: Bacterial expression for structure determination; may not be full ORF
Depositing lab: Cheryl Arrowsmith. Depositing organization: University of Toronto.
Backbone
  Vector backbone: pFHMSP LIC-N
  Backbone manufacturer: SGC
  Vector type: Insect Expression
Growth in bacteria
  Bacterial resistance: Ampicillin, 100 μg/mL
  Growth temperature: 37°C
  Growth strain: DH5alpha
  Copy number: High Copy
Gene/Insert
  Gene/Insert name: dpp03.001.724 (alt names: PDB: 3FVY; dipeptidyl peptidase III)
  Species: H. sapiens (human)
  Insert size (bp): 2172
  GenBank ID: NP_569710
  Entrez Gene: DPP3 (a.k.a. DPPIII)
  Tag / fusion protein: His (N terminal on insert)
  Cloning method: Restriction Enzyme
  Sequencing primers: 5′ N/A; 3′ N/A
Terms and licenses: Academic/Nonprofit Terms; Industry Terms
Depositor comments: PDB: 3FVY. http://www.thesgc.org/structures/3FVY/
How to cite: DPP3 was a gift from Cheryl Arrowsmith (Addgene plasmid # 25154 ; http://n2t.net/addgene:25154 ; RRID:Addgene_25154)
