[The description below was written by a language model from this plasmid's Addgene catalogue record.]
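Description:
DPP3 is a protein-production plasmid carrying human dipeptidyl peptidase III (DPP3, also called DPPIII) in the pFHMSP LIC-N backbone from the Structural Genomics Consortium. The record is internally inconsistent about the expression host: the stated purpose is bacterial expression for structure determination, whereas the vector type is listed as insect expression. The record does not resolve this, and it does not name the promoter driving the insert or any other regulatory or transfer elements of the backbone. No feature table is provided, so the vector's architecture beyond the catalogue fields cannot be described. The plasmid is maintained in E. coli as a high-copy construct under ampicillin selection.

The insert, designated dpp03.001.724, is 2172 bp. The name and length together suggest a fragment spanning roughly residues 1 to 724 of the human protein, and the depositor cautions that constructs of this type may not contain the full open reading frame. It carries an N-terminal His tag, which allows purification of the recombinant protein by immobilised metal affinity chromatography. Although "LIC" in the backbone name points to a ligation-independent cloning vector, the cloning method is recorded as restriction enzyme.

The construct was made to generate purified DPP3, a peptidase that removes dipeptides from the N-termini of its substrates, for structural work, and the depositor links it to a deposited crystal structure (PDB entry 3FVY). It is therefore suited to producing tagged human DPP3 for crystallography, biochemical assays or related in vitro studies.
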