>Addgene plasmid #25154 | DPP3 | depositor partial sequence | sequence record 11628 | Author sequence
ATGGCGGACACCCAGTACATCCTGCCCAATGACATCGGCGTGTCTAGCCTGGACTGCCGTGAGGCCTTCC
GCCTGCTGTCACCCACAGAGCGCCTCTATGCCTACCACCTGTCCCGTGCCGCCTGGTACGGAGGCCTGGC
TGTGCTGCTTCAGACCTCCCCTGAGGCCCCCTACATCTATGCTCTGCTCAGCCGCCTCTTCCGCGCCCAG
GACCCCGACCAGCTGCACCAACATGCCCTGGCTGAAGGCCTTACCGAGGAGGAGTATCAGGCGTTCCTGG
TCTATGCCGCGGGTGTTTACTCCAACATGGGCAACTACAAGTCCTTTGGTGACACCAAGTTTGTTCCCAA
CTTGCCCAAGGAAAAGCTGGAACGGGTGATCCTAGGGAGTGAGGCTGCTCAGCAGCACCCAGAAGAAGTC
AGGGGCCTCTGGCAGACCTGCGGGGAGCTTATGTTCTCTCTGGAGCCAAGGCTTCGACACCTCGGACTGG
GGAAGGAGGGAATCACCACCTATTTCTCTGGGAATTGTACCATGGAAGATGCCAAATTGGCCCAGGACTT
TCTGGACTCACAGAACCTCAGTGCCTACAACACCCGGCTCTTCAAAGAGGTCGATGGAGAAGGGAAGCCC
TACTACGAGGTGCGGCTGGCTTCTGTGCTTGGCTCAGAGCCTTCCCTGGACTCTGAGGTGACTTCCAAGC
TGAAGAGCTATGAATTCCGGGGAAGCCCTTTCCAGGTGACCCGGGGGGACTACGCGCCCATCCTCCAGAA
GGTGGTGGAGCAGCTGGAGAAAGCCAAGGCCTATGCAGCCAACAGCCACCAGGGGCAGATGCTGGCCCAG
TATATAGAGAGCTTCACCCAGGGCTCCATCGAGGCCCACAAGAGGGGCTCCCGCTTCTGGATCCAGGACA
AAGGCCCCATCGTGGAGAGTTACATCGGGTTCATCGAGAGCTACCGCGACCCCTTTGGTTCCCGAGGAGA
ATTTGAAGGTTTTGTAGCTGTGGTGAACAAGGCCATGAGTGCCAAGTTTGAGCGGCTGGTGGCGAGCGCA
GAGCAGCTGCTGAAGGAGCTGCCCTGGCCCCCAACCTTTGAGAAGGACAAGTTCCTCACCCCTGACTTCA
CCTCCCTGGATGTTCTCACCTTCGCTGGCTCCGGCATCCCTGCCGGCATCAACATCCCCAACTACGATGA
TCTGAGGCAGACGGAAGGCTTTAAGAACGTGTCGCTGGGGAATGTGCTGGCTGTGGCCTACGCCACGCAG
CGGGAGAAGCTTACCTTTCTGGAGGAGGATGACAAGGACCTGTACATCCTCTGGAAGGGGCCCTCCTTCG
ATGTGCAGGTGGGCCTGCACGAGCTGCTGGGCCATGGCAGTGGCAAGCTCTTCGTACAGGACGAAAAAGG
AGCATTCAACTTTGACCAGGAAACAGTGATCAACCCAGAGACGGGCGAGCAGATTCAGAGCTGGTATCGG
AGCGGGGAGACCTGGGATAGCAAGTTCAGCACCATCGCCTCCAGCTACGAAGAGTGCCGGGCTGAGAGCG
TGGGTCTCTACCTCTGTCTCCACCCGCAAGTGCTGGAGATCTTTGGCTTTGAGGGGGCTGATGCGGAGGA
CGTGATCTACGTGAACTGGCTCAACATGGTTCGGGCCGGGCTGCTCGCTCTGGAGTTCTACACACCTGAG
GCCTTCAACTGGCGACAGGCCCATATGCAGGCCCGGTTTGTGATCCTGAGAGTCTTGCTGGAGGCTGGCG
AGGGACTCGTTACCATCACTCCCACCACAGGCTCCGATGGGCGCCCAGATGCCCGGGTCCGCCTCGACCG
CAGCAAGATCCGGTCTGTGGGCAAGCCTGCTCTAGAGCGCTTCCTGCGGAGACTTCAGGTGCTGAAGTCC
ACAGGGGATGTGGCCGGAGGGCGGGCCCTGTACGAGGGGTATGCAACGGTCACTGATGCGCCCCCCGAGT
GCTTCCTCACCCTCAGGGACACGGTGCTGCTGCGTAAGGAATCTCGGAAGCTCATTGTTCAGCCCAACAC
TCGCCTTGAAGGCTCAGACGTGCAGCTTCTGGAATACGAGGCGTCAGCTGCTGGCCTCATCCGATCCTTC
TCTGAGCGTTTCCCAGAGGATGGACCCGAGTTGGAGGAGATCCTCACACAGCTGGCCACAGCCGATGCCC
GA
