>Addgene plasmid #25154 | DPP3 | addgene partial sequence | sequence record 31230 | 25154 with Polyhedrin-F
TTTTGTACAGTTTTGTATAAAAAAACCTATAAATATTCCGGATTATTCATACCGTCCCACCATCGGGCGC
GGATCTCGGTCCGAAACCATGAAATTCTTAGTCAACGTTGCCCTTGTTTTTATGGTCGTATACATTTCTT
ACATCTATGCGGCCGCTCCGGAACATCACCATCACCATCACGATTACGATATCCCAACGACCGAAAACCT
GTATTTTCAGGGCGACATGGATATGGCGGACACCCAGTACATCCTGCCCAATGACATCGGCGTGTCTAGC
CTGGACTGCCGTGAGGCCTTCCGCCTGCTGTCACCCACAGAGCGCCTCTATGCCTACCACCTGTCCCGTG
CCGCCTGGTACGGAGGCCTGGCTGTGCTGCTTCAGACCTCCCCTGAGGCCCCCTACATCTATGCTCTGCT
CAGCCGCCTCTTCCGCGCCCAGGACCCCGACCAGCTGCACCAACATGCCCTGGCTGAAGGCCTTACCGAG
GAGGAGTATCAGGCGTTCCTGGTCTATGCCGCGGGTGTTTACTCCAACATGGGCAACTACAAGTCCTTTG
GTGACACCAAGTTTGTTCCCAACTTGCCCAAGGAAAAGCTGGAACGGGTGATCCTAGGGAGTGAGGCTGC
TCAGCAGCACCCAGAAGAAGTCAGGGGCCTCTGGCAGACCTGCGGGGAGCTTATGTTCTCTCTGGAGCCA
AGGCTTCGACACCTCGGACTGGGGAAGGAGGGAATCACCACCTATTTCTCTGGGAATTGTACCATGGAAG
ATGCCAAATTGGCCCAGGACTTTCTGGACTCACAGAACCTCAGTGCCTACAACACCCGGCTCTTCAAAGA
GGTCGATGGAGAAGGGAAGCCCTACTACGAAGTGCGGCTGGCTTCTGTGCTTGGCTCA
